Addgene plasmid #78504: pGG-B1
Purpose: Trans plasmid for production of recombinant AAV-B1 vectors. Plasmid backbone may yield higher titers than pAR-B1 and encodes AAV2 Rep and AAV-B1 capsid
Depositing lab: Miguel Sena-Esteves. Depositing organization: University of Massachusetts, Worcester. Publication: In vivo selection yields AAV-B1 capsid for CNS and muscle gene therapy. Choudhury SR, Fitzpatrick Z, Harris AF, Maitland SA, Ferreira JS, Zhang Y, Ma S, Sharma RB, Gray-Edwards HL, Johnson JA, Johnson AK, Alonso LC, Punzo C, Wagner KR, Maguire CA, Kotin RM, Martin DR, Sena-Esteves M. Mol Ther. 2016 Apr 27. doi: 10.1038/mt.2016.84. PubMed 27117222.
Backbone
  Vector backbone: pGG
  Backbone manufacturer: Guangping Gao (UMass Medical School)
  Backbone size w/o insert (bp): 3236
  Total vector size (bp): 7332
  Vector type: Mammalian Expression, AAV
Growth in bacteria
  Bacterial resistance: Ampicillin, 100 μg/mL
  Growth temperature: 37°C
  Growth strain: NEB Stable
  Copy number: High Copy
Gene/Insert 1
  Gene/Insert name: AAV2 Rep
Gene/Insert 2
  Gene/Insert name: AAV-B1 capsid
Terms and licenses: Academic/Nonprofit Terms; Industry Terms: Not Available to Industry
How to cite: pGG-B1 was a gift from Miguel Sena-Esteves (Addgene plasmid # 78504 ; http://n2t.net/addgene:78504 ; RRID:Addgene_78504)
