[The description below was written by a language model from this plasmid's Addgene catalogue record and pLannotate feature annotations shown in this document.]
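Description:
pGG-B1 is a 7,332 bp AAV packaging ("trans") plasmid built on the pGG backbone, which carries pBluescript-type elements. It supplies the viral replication and capsid functions needed to produce recombinant AAV-B1 vectors in mammalian producer cells. It is maintained in E. coli as a high-copy plasmid through a ColE1/pUC-type origin and selected with ampicillin via the β-lactamase gene and its own promoter. The backbone also retains an f1 phage origin, flanking T7 and T3 promoters, fragments of the multiple cloning site, lacZα and lacI, and the lac promoter/operator region. These are leftovers of the cloning vector and have no role in vector production.

The payload consists of two adjacent open reading frames in the same orientation. The first is the AAV2 Rep gene, annotated as Rep78, whose products nick and replicate ITR-flanked genomes and drive their packaging. The second is a capsid gene immediately downstream. The annotation tool labels this as AAV2 VP1 by similarity, but the catalogue record identifies it as the AAV-B1 capsid, an engineered variant obtained by in vivo selection for central nervous system and muscle gene delivery. The feature table annotates no promoters for Rep or Cap, so the record does not state how they are expressed. No ITRs are annotated, which fits a helper construct that acts in trans and is not itself packaged.

The plasmid would typically be used together with an ITR-flanked transgene plasmid and a source of adenoviral helper functions to generate AAV-B1-pseudotyped vectors. The depositor notes that this backbone may give higher titers than the related pAR-B1 plasmid.
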