Features (pLannotate 1.2.2; 14 found; start..end, strand, type, name):
      1..1863    +  CDS            Rep78: REP78_AAV2S - Experimental evidence at protein level: Swiss-Prot protein existence level 1. Plays an essential role in the initiation of viral DNA synthesis. Binds specifically to an inverted terminal repeat element (ITR) on the 3' and 5' ends of the viral DNA, where it cleaves a site specifically to generate a priming site for initiation of the synthesis of a complementary strand. Plays also a role as transcriptional regulator, DNA helicase and as key factors in site-specific integration of the viral genome. Regulates host PKA activity by interacting with host PRKX as a mechanism of interferi
   1883..4093    +  CDS            VP1: CAPSD_AAV2S - Experimental evidence at protein level: Swiss-Prot protein existence level 1. Capsid protein self-assembles to form an icosahedral capsid with a T=1 symmetry, about 22 nm in diameter, and consisting of 60 copies of three size variants of the capsid protein VP1, VP2 and VP3 which differ in their N-terminus. The capsid encapsulates the genomic ssDNA. Binds to host cell heparan sulfate and uses host ITGA5-ITGB1 as coreceptor on the cell surface to provide virion attachment to target cell. This attachment induces virion internalization predominantly through clathrin-dependent endocyt
   4359..4387    -  misc_feature   MCS (fragment): pBluescript multiple cloning site
   4400..4418    -  promoter       T3 promoter: promoter for bacteriophage T3 RNA polymerase
   4463..4479    -  protein_bind   lac operator: The lac repressor binds to the lac operator to inhibit transcription in E. coli. This inhibition can be relieved by adding lactose or isopropyl-β-D-thiogalactopyranoside (IPTG). lac repressor encoded by lacI
   4487..4517    -  promoter       lac promoter: promoter for the E. coli lac operon
   4532..4553    -  protein_bind   CAP binding site: CAP binding activates transcription in the presence of cAMP. E. coli catabolite activator protein
   4566..4658    -  CDS            lacI (fragment): lac repressor; lacI; The lac repressor binds to the lac operator to inhibit transcription in E. coli. This inhibition can be relieved by adding lactose or isopropyl-β-D-thiogalactopyranoside (IPTG).
   4841..5429    -  rep_origin     ori: high-copy-number ColE1/pMB1/pBR322/pUC origin of replication
   5600..6460    -  CDS            AmpR: β-lactamase; bla; confers resistance to ampicillin, carbenicillin, and related antibiotics
   6461..6565    -  promoter       AmpR promoter: bla
   6618..7046    -  rep_origin     f1 ori (sequence partly withheld): f1 bacteriophage origin of replication; arrow indicates direction of (+) strand synthesis
   7051..7206    -  CDS            lacZα (fragment): LacZα fragment of β-galactosidase; lacZ fragment
   7214..7232    +  promoter       T7 promoter: promoter for bacteriophage T7 RNA polymerase
>Addgene plasmid #78504 | pGG-B1 | depositor full sequence | sequence record 146458 | pGG-B1 sequence 7332 bps
ATGCCGGGGTTTTACGAGATTGTGATTAAGGTCCCCAGCGACCTTGACGAGCATCTGCCCGGCATTTCTG
ACAGCTTTGTGAACTGGGTGGCCGAGAAGGAATGGGAGTTGCCGCCAGATTCTGACATGGATCTGAATCT
GATTGAGCAGGCACCCCTGACCGTGGCCGAGAAGCTGCAGCGCGACTTTCTGACGGAATGGCGCCGTGTG
AGTAAGGCCCCGGAGGCTCTTTTCTTTGTGCAATTTGAGAAGGGAGAGAGCTACTTCCACATGCACGTGC
TCGTGGAAACCACCGGGGTGAAATCCATGGTTTTGGGACGTTTCCTGAGTCAGATTCGCGAAAAACTGAT
TCAGAGAATTTACCGCGGGATCGAGCCGACTTTGCCAAACTGGTTCGCGGTCACAAAGACCAGAAATGGC
GCCGGAGGCGGGAACAAGGTGGTGGATGAGTGCTACATCCCCAATTACTTGCTCCCCAAAACCCAGCCTG
AGCTCCAGTGGGCGTGGACTAATATGGAACAGTATTTAAGCGCCTGTTTGAATCTCACGGAGCGTAAACG
GTTGGTGGCGCAGCATCTGACGCACGTGTCGCAGACGCAGGAGCAGAACAAAGAGAATCAGAATCCCAAT
TCTGATGCGCCGGTGATCAGATCAAAAACTTCAGCCAGGTACATGGAGCTGGTCGGGTGGCTCGTGGACA
AGGGGATTACCTCGGAGAAGCAGTGGATCCAGGAGGACCAGGCCTCATACATCTCCTTCAATGCGGCCTC
CAACTCGCGGTCCCAAATCAAGGCTGCCTTGGACAATGCGGGAAAGATTATGAGCCTGACTAAAACCGCC
CCCGACTACCTGGTGGGCCAGCAGCCCGTGGAGGACATTTCCAGCAATCGGATTTATAAAATTTTGGAAC
TAAACGGGTACGATCCCCAATATGCGGCTTCCGTCTTTCTGGGATGGGCCACGAAAAAGTTCGGCAAGAG
GAACACCATCTGGCTGTTTGGGCCTGCAACTACCGGGAAGACCAACATCGCGGAGGCCATAGCCCACACT
GTGCCCTTCTACGGGTGCGTAAACTGGACCAATGAGAACTTTCCCTTCAACGACTGTGTCGACAAGATGG
TGATCTGGTGGGAGGAGGGGAAGATGACCGCCAAGGTCGTGGAGTCGGCCAAAGCCATTCTCGGAGGAAG
CAAGGTGCGCGTGGACCAGAAATGCAAGTCCTCGGCCCAGATAGACCCGACTCCCGTGATCGTCACCTCC
AACACCAACATGTGCGCCGTGATTGACGGGAACTCAACGACCTTCGAACACCAGCAGCCGTTGCAAGACC
GGATGTTCAAATTTGAACTCACCCGCCGTCTGGATCATGACTTTGGGAAGGTCACCAAGCAGGAAGTCAA
AGACTTTTTCCGGTGGGCAAAGGATCACGTGGTTGAGGTGGAGCATGAATTCTACGTCAAAAAGGGTGGA
GCCAAGAAAAGACCCGCCCCCAGTGACGCAGATATAAGTGAGCCCAAACGGGTGCGCGAGTCAGTTGCGC
AGCCATCGACGTCAGACGCGGAAGCTTCGATCAACTACGCGGACAGGTACCAAAACAAATGTTCTCGTCA
CGTGGGCATGAATCTGATGCTGTTTCCCTGCAGACAATGCGAGAGACTGAATCAGAATTCAAATATCTGC
TTCACTCACGGTGTCAAAGACTGTTTAGAGTGCTTTCCCGTGTCAGAATCTCAACCCGTTTCTGTCGTCA
AAAAGGCGTATCAGAAACTGTGCTACATTCATCACATCATGGGAAAGGTGCCAGACGCTTGCACTGCTTG
CGACCTGGTCAATGTGGACTTGGATGACTGTGTTTCTGAACAATAAATGACTTAAACCAGGTATGGCTGC
CGATGGTTATCTTCCAGATTGGCTCGAGGACAACCTCTCTGAGGGCATTCGCGAGTGGTGGGACTTGAAA
CCTGGAGCCCCGAAGCCCAAAGCCAACCAGCAAAAGCAGGACGACGGCCGGGGTCTGGTGCTTCCTGGCT
ACAAGTACCTCGGACCCTTCAACGGACTCGACAAGGGGGAGCCCGTCAACGCGGCGGACGCAGCGGCCCT
CGAGCACGACAAGGCCTACGACCAGCAGCTCAAAGCGGGTGACAATCCGTACCTGCGGTATAACCACGCC
GACGTCGAGTTTCAGGAGCGTCTGCAAGAAGATACGTCTTTTGGGGGCAACCTCGGGCGAGCAGTCTTCC
AGGCCAAGAAGAGGGTTCTCGAACCTTTTGGTCTGGTTGAGGAAGGCGCTAAGACGGCTCCTGGAAAGAA
ACGTCCGGTAGAGCAGTCGCCACAAGAGCCAGACTCCTCCTCGGGCATCGGCAAGAAAGGCCAACAGCCC
GCCAGAAAAAGACTCAATTTTGGCCAGACTGGCGACTCANAGTCAGTTCCAGACCCTCAACCTCTCGGAG
AACCTCCAGCAGCGCCCTCTGGTGTGGGACCTAATACAATGGCTGCAGGCGGTGGCGCACCAATGGCAGA
CAATAACGAGGGCGCCGACGGAGTGNGTAATTCCTCGGGAAATTGGCATTGCGATTCCACATGGATGGGG
GACAGAGTCATCACCACCAGCACCCGAACCTGGGCCCTGCCCACCTACAACAACCACCTCTACAAGCAAA
TCTCCAACGGCACCTCGGGAGGAAGCACCAACGACAACACCTATTTTGGCTACAGCACCCCCTGGGGGTA
TTTTGATTTCAACAGATTCCACTGCCACTTCTCACCACGTGACTGGCAGCGACTCATCAACAACAACTGG
GGATTCCGGCCAAAAAGACTCAGCTTCAAGCTCTTCAACATCCAGGTCAAGGAGGTCACGCAGAATGAAG
GCACCAAGACCATCGCCAATAACCTTACCAGCACGATTCAGGTATTTACGGACTCGGAATACCAGCTGCC
ATACGTCCTCGGCTCCGCGCACCAGGGCTGCCTGCCTCCGTTCCCGGCGGACGTCTTCATGATTCCCCAG
TACGGCTACCTTACACTGAACAATGGAAGTCAAGCCGTAGGCCGTTCCTCCTTCTACTGCCTGGAATATT
TTCCTTCTCAAATGCTGAGAACGGGCAACAACTTTGAGTTCAGCTACCAGTTTGAGGACGTGCCTTTTCA
CAGCAGCTACGCGCACAGCCAAAGCCTGGACCGGCTGATGAACCCCCTCATCGACCAGTACCTGTACTAC
CTGTCTCGGACTCAGTCCACGGGAGGTACCGCAAGAACTCAGCAGTTGCTATTTTCTCAGGCCGGGCCTA
ATACAATGGCCAATCAGGCAAAGAACTGGCTGCCAGGACCCTGTTACCGCCAACAACGCGTCTCAACGAC
AACCGGGCAAAACAACAATAGCAACTCTGCCTGGACTGCTGGGACCAAATACCATCTGAATGGAAGAAAT
TCATTGGCTAATCCTGGCATCGCTATGGCAACACACAAAGACGACGAGGAGCGTTTTTTTCCCAGTAACG
GGATCCTGATTTTTGGCAAACAAAATGCTGCCAGAGACAATGCGGATTACAGCGATGTCATGCTCACCAG
CGAGGAAGAAATCAAAACCACTAACCCTGTGGCTACAGAGGAATACGGTATCGTGGCAGATAACTTGCAG
CAGCAAAACACGGCTCCTCAAATTGGAACTGTCAACAGCCAGGGGGCCTTACCCGGTATGGTCTGGCAGA
ACCGGGACGTGTACCTGCAGGGTCCCATCTGGGCCAAGATTCCTCACACGGACGGCAACTTCCACCCATC
TCCGCTGATGGGCGGCTTTGGCCTGAAACATCCTCCGCCTCAGATCCTGATCAAGAACACGCCTGTACCT
GCGGATCCTCCGACCACCTTCAACCAGTCAAAGCTGAACTCTTTCATCACGCAATACAGCACCGGACAGG
TCAGCGTGGAAATTGAATGGGAGCTACAGAAGGAAAACAGCAAGCGCTGGAACCCCGAGATCCAGTACAC
CTCCAACTACTACAAATCTACAAGTGTGGACTTTGCTGTTAATACAGAAGGCGTGTACTCTGAACCCCGC
CCCATTGGCACCCGTTACCTCACCCGTAATCTGTAATTGCTTGTTAATCAATAAACCGTTTAATTCGTTT
CAGTTGAACTTTGGTCTCTGCGAAGGGCGAATTCGTTTAAACCTGCAGGACTAGAGTCCTGTATTAGAGG
TCACGTGAGTGTTTTGCGACATTTTGCGACACCATGTGGTCACGCTGGGTATTTAAGCCCGAGTGAGCAC
GCAGGGTCTCCATTTTGAAGCGGGAGGTTTGAACGCGCAGCCGCCAAGCCGAATTCTGCAGATATCCATC
ACACTGGCGGCCGCTCGACTAGAGCGGCCGCCACCGCGGTGGAGCTCCAGCTTTTGTTCCCTTTAGTGAG
GGTTAATTGCGCGCTTGGCGTAATCATGGTCATAGCTGTTTCCTGTGTGAAATTGTTATCCGCTCACAAT
TCCACACAACATACGAGCCGGAAGCATAAAGTGTAAAGCCTGGGGTGCCTAATGAGTGAGCTAACTCACA
TTAATTGCGTTGCGCTCACTGCCCGCTTTCCAGTCGGGAAACCTGTCGTGCCAGCTGCATTAATGAATCG
GCCAACGCGCGGGGAGAGGCGGTTTGCGTATTGGGCGCTCTTCCGCTTCCTCGCTCACTGACTCGCTGCG
CTCGGTCGTTCGGCTGCGGCGAGCGGTATCAGCTCACTCAAAGGCGGTAATACGGTTATCCACAGAATCA
GGGGATAACGCAGGAAAGAACATGTGAGCAAAAGGCCAGCAAAAGGCCAGGAACCGTAAAAAGGCCGCGT
TGCTGGCGTTTTTCCATAGGCTCCGCCCCCCTGACGAGCATCACAAAAATCGACGCTCAAGTCAGAGGTG
GCGAAACCCGACAGGACTATAAAGATACCAGGCGTTTCCCCCTGGAAGCTCCCTCGTGCGCTCTCCTGTT
CCGACCCTGCCGCTTACCGGATACCTGTCCGCCTTTCTCCCTTCGGGAAGCGTGGCGCTTTCTCATAGCT
CACGCTGTAGGTATCTCAGTTCGGTGTAGGTCGTTCGCTCCAAGCTGGGCTGTGTGCACGAACCCCCCGT
TCAGCCCGACCGCTGCGCCTTATCCGGTAACTATCGTCTTGAGTCCAACCCGGTAAGACACGACTTATCG
CCACTGGCAGCAGCCACTGGTAACAGGATTAGCAGAGCGAGGTATGTAGGCGGTGCTACAGAGTTCTTGA
AGTGGTGGCCTAACTACGGCTACACTAGAAGAACAGTATTTGGTATCTGCGCTCTGCTGAAGCCAGTTAC
CTTCGGAAAAAGAGTTGGTAGCTCTTGATCCGGCAAACAAACCACCGCTGGTAGCGGTGGTTTTTTTGTT
TGCAAGCAGCAGATTACGCGCAGAAAAAAAGGATCTCAAGAAGATCCTTTGATCTTTTCTACGGGGTCTG
ACGCTCAGTGGAACGAAAACTCACGTTAAGGGATTTTGGTCATGAGATTATCAAAAAGGATCTTCACCTA
GATCCTTTTAAATTAAAAATGAAGTTTTAAATCAATCTAAAGTATATATGAGTAAACTTGGTCTGACAGT
TACCAATGCTTAATCAGTGAGGCACCTATCTCAGCGATCTGTCTATTTCGTTCATCCATAGTTGCCTGAC
TCCCCGTCGTGTAGATAACTACGATACGGGAGGGCTTACCATCTGGCCCCAGTGCTGCAATGATACCGCG
AGACCCACGCTCACCGGCTCCAGATTTATCAGCAATAAACCAGCCAGCCGGAAGGGCCGAGCGCAGAAGT
GGTCCTGCAACTTTATCCGCCTCCATCCAGTCTATTAATTGTTGCCGGGAAGCTAGAGTAAGTAGTTCGC
CAGTTAATAGTTTGCGCAACGTTGTTGCCATTGCTACAGGCATCGTGGTGTCACGCTCGTCGTTTGGTAT
GGCTTCATTCAGCTCCGGTTCCCAACGATCAAGGCGAGTTACATGATCCCCCATGTTGTGCAAAAAAGCG
GTTAGCTCCTTCGGTCCTCCGATCGTTGTCAGAAGTAAGTTGGCCGCAGTGTTATCACTCATGGTTATGG
CAGCACTGCATAATTCTCTTACTGTCATGCCATCCGTAAGATGCTTTTCTGTGACTGGTGAGTACTCAAC
CAAGTCATTCTGAGAATAGTGTATGCGGCGACCGAGTTGCTCTTGCCCGGCGTCAATACGGGATAATACC
GCGCCACATAGCAGAACTTTAAAAGTGCTCATCATTGGAAAACGTTCTTCGGGGCGAAAACTCTCAAGGA
TCTTACCGCTGTTGAGATCCAGTTCGATGTAACCCACTCGTGCACCCAACTGATCTTCAGCATCTTTTAC
TTTCACCAGCGTTTCTGGGTGAGCAAAAACAGGAAGGCAAAATGCCGCAAAAAAGGGAATAAGGGCGACA
CGGAAATGTTGAATACTCATACTCTTCCTTTTTCAATATTATTGAAGCATTTATCAGGGTTATTGTCTCA
TGAGCGGATACATATTTGAATGTATTTAGAAAAATAAACAAATAGGGGTTCCGCGCACATTTCCCCGAAA
AGTGCCACCTAAATTGTAAGCGTTAATATTTTGTTAAAATTCGCGTTAAATTTTTGTTAAATCAGCTCAT
TTTTTAACCAATAGGCCGAAATCGGCAAAATCCCTTATAAATCAAAAGAATAGACCGAGATAGGGT
[37 nt withheld, positions 6717-6753]
AAAGAACGTGGACTCCAACGTCAAAGG
[49 nt withheld, positions 6781-6829]
T
[91 nt withheld, positions 6831-6921]
G
[124 nt withheld, positions 6923-7046]
CCCATTCGCCATTCAGGCTGCGCAACTGTTGGGAAGGGCGATCGGTGCGGGCCTCTTCGCTATTACGCCA
GCTGGCGAAAGGGGGATGTGCTGCAAGGCGATTAAGTTGGGTAACGCCAGGGTTTTCCCAGTCACGACGT
TGTAAAACGACGGCCAGTGAGCGCGCGTAATACGACTCACTATAGGGCGAATTGGGTACCGGGCCCCCCC
TCGATCGAGGTCGACGGTATCGGGGGAGCTCGCAGGGTCTCCATTTTGAAGCGGGAGGTTTGAACGCGCA
GCCGCC
