>Addgene plasmid #78504 | pGG-B1 | addgene partial sequence | sequence record 148541 | T7 5'-TAATACGACTCACTATAGGG-3'
GATCGAGGTCGACGGTATCGGGGGAGCTCGCAGGGTCTCCATTTTGAAGCGGGAGGTTTGAACGCGCAGC
CGCCATGCCGGGGTTTTACGAGATTGTGATTAAGGTCCCCAGCGACCTTGACGAGCATCTGCCCGGCATT
TCTGACAGCTTTGTGAACTGGGTGGCCGAGAAGGAATGGGAGTTGCCGCCAGATTCTGACATGGATCTGA
ATCTGATTGAGCAGGCACCCCTGACCGTGGCCGAGAAGCTGCAGCGCGACTTTCTGACGGAATGGCGCCG
TGTGAGTAAGGCCCCGGAGGCTCTTTTCTTTGTGCAATTTGAGAAGGGAGAGAGCTACTTCCACATGCAC
GTGCTCGTGGAAACCACCGGGGTGAAATCCATGGTTTTGGGACGTTTCCTGAGTCAGATTCGCGAAAAAC
TGATTCAGAGAATTTACCGCGGGATCGAGCCGACTTTGCCAAACTGGTTCGCGGTCACAAAGACCAGAAA
TGGCGCCGGAGGCGGGAACAAGGTGGTGGATGAGTGCTACATCCCCAATTACTTGCTCCCCAAAACCCAG
CCTGAGCTCCAGTGGGCGTGGACTAATATGGAACAGTATTTAAGCGCCTGTTTGAATCTCACGGAGCGTA
AACGGTTGGTGGCGCAGCATCTGACGCACGTGTCGCAGACGCAGGAGCAGAACAAAGAGAATCAGAATCC
CAATTCTGATGCGCCGGTGATCAGATCAAAAACTTCAGCCAGGTACATGGAGCTGGTCGGGTGGCTCGTG
GACAAGGGGATTACCTCGGAGAAGCAGTGGATCCAGGAGGACCAGGCCTCATACATCTCCTTCAATGCGG
CCTCCAACTCGCGGTCCCAAATCAAGGCTGCCTTGGACAATGCGGGAAAGATTATGAGCCTGACTAAAAC
CGCCCCC
