>Addgene plasmid #78504 | pGG-B1 | addgene partial sequence | sequence record 150396 | M13-Rev 5'-CAGGAAACAGCTATGACC-3'
CACTAAAGGGAACAAAAGCTGGAGCTCCACCGCGGTGGCGGCCGCTCTAGTCGAGCGGCCGCCAGTGTGA
TGGATATCTGCAGAATTCGGCTTGGCGGCTGCGCGTTCAAACCTCCCGCTTCAAAATGGAGACCCTGCGT
GCTCACTCGGGCTTAAATACCCAGCGTGACCACATGGTGTCGCAAAATGTCGCAAAACACTCACGTGACC
TCTAATACAGGACCTCTAGTCCTGCAGGTTTAAACGAATTCGCCCTTCGCAGAGACCAAAGTTCAACTGA
AACGAATTAAACGGTTTATTGATTAACAAGCAATTACAGATTACGGGTGAGGTAACGGGTGCCAATGGGG
CGGGGTTCAGAGTACACGCCTTCTGTATTAACAGCAAAGTCCACACTTGTAGATTTGTAGTAGTTGGAGG
TGTACTGGATCTCGGGGTTCCAGCGCTTGCTGTTTTCCTTCTGTAGCTCCCATTCAATTTCCACGCTGAC
CTGTCCGGTGCTGTATTGCGTGATGAAAGAGTTCAGCTTTGACTGGTTGAAGGTGGTCGGAGGATCCGCA
GGTACAGGCGTGTTCTTGATCAGGATCTGAGGCGGAGGATGTTTCAGGCCAAAGCCGCCCATCAGCGGAG
ATGGGTGGAAGTTGCCGTCCGTGTGAGGAATCTTGGCCCAGATGGGACCCTGCAGGTACACGTCCCGGTT
CTGCCAGACCATACCGGGTAAGGCCCCCTGGCTGTTGACAGTTCCAATTTGAGGAGCCGTGTTTTGCTGC
TGCAAGTTATCTGCCACGATACCGTATTCCTCTGTAGCCACAGGGTTAGTGGTTTTGATTTCTTCCTCGC
TGGTGAGCATGACATCGCTGTAATCCGCATTGTCTCTGGCAGCATTTTGTTTGCCAAAAATCAGGATCCC
